Addgene plasmid #117436: rk16s
Purpose: Expression of ARL4
Depositing lab: Richard Kahn. Depositing organization: Emory University.
Backbone
  Vector backbone: pET3c
  Vector type: Bacterial Expression
Growth in bacteria
  Bacterial resistance: Ampicillin, 100 μg/mL
  Growth temperature: 37°C
  Growth strain: DH5alpha
  Copy number: High Copy
Gene/Insert
  Gene/Insert name: ARL4
  Species: H. sapiens (human)
  Insert size (bp): 561
  Entrez Gene: ARL4A (a.k.a. ARL4)
  Cloning method: Unknown
Terms and licenses: Academic/Nonprofit Terms; Industry Terms: Not Available to Industry
How to cite: rk16s was a gift from Richard Kahn (Addgene plasmid # 117436 ; http://n2t.net/addgene:117436 ; RRID:Addgene_117436)
