[The description below was written by a language model from this plasmid's Addgene catalogue record and pLannotate feature annotations shown in this document.]
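Description:
rk16s is a bacterial expression plasmid built on the pET3c backbone and catalogued as a construct for producing human ARL4, a member of the ARF-like family of small GTP-binding proteins. It is propagated in E. coli through a ColE1/pBR322-type origin and selected with ampicillin via the β-lactamase gene and its own promoter. The sequenced 5,250 nt record also shows typical pBR322-derived remnants: the bom mobility region, the rop gene, and two fragments of the tetracycline resistance gene interrupted by the expression cassette, so tetracycline resistance is not expected to be functional. The catalogue lists the plasmid as high copy, although rop is normally associated with lower copy number.

The expression cassette consists of a T7 promoter upstream of the open reading frame and a T7 terminator downstream, so transcription depends on a host that supplies T7 RNA polymerase. The coding region is flanked by attB1 and attB2 sites, which suggests the insert passed through a Gateway-style recombination step, although the record gives the cloning method as unknown. A short fragment of T7 gene 10 sequence lies between attB2 and the terminator, most likely residual backbone sequence. No affinity or epitope tag is annotated.

There is a discrepancy over the insert's identity. The catalogue names ARL4, links it to ARL4A, and gives a size of 561 bp. The automated annotation instead matches the roughly 600 bp coding sequence to human ARL4D (also called ARF4L), a related GTPase that recruits cytohesins to the plasma membrane. Users should confirm which ARL4 paralogue is encoded before relying on the construct for recombinant protein production.
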