Features (pLannotate 1.2.2; 15 found; start..end, strand, type, name):
    130..148     +  promoter       T7 promoter: promoter for bacteriophage T7 RNA polymerase
    176..200     +  protein_bind   attB1: mutant version of attB; recombination site for the Gateway® BP reaction BP Clonase™
    218..820     +  CDS            ARL4D: ARL4D_HUMAN - Also known as ARF4L. Experimental evidence at protein level: Swiss-Prot protein existence level 1. Small GTP-binding protein which cycles between an inactive GDP-bound and an active GTP-bound form, and the rate of cycling is regulated by guanine nucleotide exchange factors (GEF) and GTPase- activating proteins (GAP). GTP-binding protein that does not act as an allosteric activator of the cholera toxin catalytic subunit. Recruits CYTH1, CYTH2, CYTH3 and CYTH4 to the plasma membrane in GDP-bound form. From Homo sapiens (Human).
    828..852     -  protein_bind   attB2: mutant version of attB; recombination site for the Gateway® BP reaction BP Clonase™
    862..911     +  CDS            SET1 (fragment): solubility-enhancement tag derived from T7 phage gene 10B
    919..966     +  terminator     T7 terminator: transcription terminator for bacteriophage T7 RNA polymerase
    992..1284    -  CDS            TcR (fragment): tetracycline efflux protein; tet; confers resistance to tetracycline
   1332..1360    -  promoter       tet promoter: E. coli promoter for tetracycline efflux protein gene
   1473..1577    +  promoter       AmpR promoter: bla
   1578..2438    +  CDS            AmpR: β-lactamase; bla; confers resistance to ampicillin, carbenicillin, and related antibiotics
   2609..3197    +  rep_origin     ori: high-copy-number ColE1/pMB1/pBR322/pUC origin of replication
   3383..3522    -  misc_feature   bom: basis of mobility region from pBR322
   3624..3815    -  CDS            rop: Rop protein, which maintains plasmids at low copy number; rop
   3832..4212    +  CDS            YPB1_ECOLX: Protein predicted: Swiss-Prot protein existence level 4. From Escherichia coli.
   4454..108     -  CDS            TcR (fragment) (across the origin): tetracycline efflux protein; tet; confers resistance to tetracycline
>Addgene plasmid #117436 | rk16s | addgene full sequence | sequence record 226665 | Addgene NGS Result
AAGTGGCGAGCCCGATCTTCCCCATCGGTGATGTCGGCGATATAGGCGCCAGCAACCGCACCTGTGGCGC
CGGTGATGCCGGCCACGATGCGTCCGGCGTAGAGGATCGAGATCTCGATCCCGCGAAATTAATACGACTC
ACTATAGGGAGACCACAACGGTTTCCCTCTAGATCACAAGTTTGTACAAAAAAGCAGGCTTAGAAGGAGA
TAGAACCATGGGGAACCACTTGACTGAGATGGCGCCCACTGCCTCCTCCTTCTTGCCCCACTTCCAAGCC
CTGCATGTCGTGGTCATTGGGCTGGACTCTGCTGGAAAGACCTCCCTCCTTTACCGCCTCAAGTTCAAGG
AGTTTGTCCAGAGTGTCCCCACCAAAGGCTTCAACACCGAGAAGATCCGGGTGCCCCTCGGGGGATCGCG
TGGCATCACCTTCCAAGTGTGGGACGTCGGGGGGCAGGAGAAGCTGCGACCACTGTGGCGCTCTTATACC
CGCCGGACAGACGGTCTAGTGTTTGTGGTGGACGCTGCGGAGGCTGAGCGGCTGGAGGAAGCCAAGGTGG
AGTTGCACCGAATCAGCCGGGCCTCGGACAACCAGGGCGTGCCAGTGCTGGTGCTGGCCAACAAGCAGGA
CCAGCCCGGGGCACTGAGCGCTGCTGAGGTGGAGAAGAGGCTGGCAGTCCGAGAGCTAGCAGCCGCCACT
CTCACTCATGTGCAAGGCTGCAGCGCTGTGGACGGTCTGGGCCTGCAGCAGGGCCTTGAGCGCCTCTATG
AGATGATCCTCAAGAGGAAGAAGGCAGCTCGGGGTGGCAAGAAGAGACGGTGATAGGACCCAGCTTTCTT
GTACAAAGTGGTGATGATCCGGCTGCTAACAAAGCCCGAAAGGAAGCTGAGTTGGCTGCTGCCACCGCTG
AGCAATAACTAGCATAACCCCTTGGGGCCTCTAAACGGGTCTTGAGGGGTTTTTTGCTGAAAGGAGGAAC
TATATCCGGATATCCACAGGACGGGTGTGGTCGCCATGATCGCGTAGTCGATAGTGGCTCCAAGTAGCGA
AGCGAGCAGGACTGGGCGGCGGCCAAAGCGGTCGGACAGTGCTCCGAGAACGGGTGCGCATAGAAATTGC
ATCAACGCATATAGCGCTAGCAGCACGCCATAGTGACTGGCGATGCTGTCGGAATGGACGATATCCCGCA
AGAGGCCCGGCAGTACCGGCATAACCAAGCCTATGCCTACAGCATCCAGGGTGACGGTGCCGAGGATGAC
GATGAGCGCATTGTTAGATTTCATACACGGTGCCTGACTGCGTTAGCAATTTAACTGTGATAAACTACCG
CATTAAAGCTTATCGATGATAAGCTGTCAAACATGAGAATTCTTGAAGACGAAAGGGCCTCGTGATACGC
CTATTTTTATAGGTTAATGTCATGATAATAATGGTTTCTTAGACGTCAGGTGGCACTTTTCGGGGAAATG
TGCGCGGAACCCCTATTTGTTTATTTTTCTAAATACATTCAAATATGTATCCGCTCATGAGACAATAACC
CTGATAAATGCTTCAATAATATTGAAAAAGGAAGAGTATGAGTATTCAACATTTCCGTGTCGCCCTTATT
CCCTTTTTTGCGGCATTTTGCCTTCCTGTTTTTGCTCACCCAGAAACGCTGGTGAAAGTAAAAGATGCTG
AAGATCAGTTGGGTGCACGAGTGGGTTACATCGAACTGGATCTCAACAGCGGTAAGATCCTTGAGAGTTT
TCGCCCCGAAGAACGTTTTCCAATGATGAGCACTTTTAAAGTTCTGCTATGTGGCGCGGTATTATCCCGT
GTTGACGCCGGGCAAGAGCAACTCGGTCGCCGCATACACTATTCTCAGAATGACTTGGTTGAGTACTCAC
CAGTCACAGAAAAGCATCTTACGGATGGCATGACAGTAAGAGAATTATGCAGTGCTGCCATAACCATGAG
TGATAACACTGCGGCCAACTTACTTCTGACAACGATCGGAGGACCGAAGGAGCTAACCGCTTTTTTGCAC
AACATGGGGGATCATGTAACTCGCCTTGATCGTTGGGAACCGGAGCTGAATGAAGCCATACCAAACGACG
AGCGTGACACCACGATGCCTGCAGCAATGGCAACAACGTTGCGCAAACTATTAACTGGCGAACTACTTAC
TCTAGCTTCCCGGCAACAATTAATAGACTGGATGGAGGCGGATAAAGTTGCAGGACCACTTCTGCGCTCG
GCCCTTCCGGCTGGCTGGTTTATTGCTGATAAATCTGGAGCCGGTGAGCGTGGGTCTCGCGGTATCATTG
CAGCACTGGGGCCAGATGGTAAGCCCTCCCGTATCGTAGTTATCTACACGACGGGGAGTCAGGCAACTAT
GGATGAACGAAATAGACAGATCGCTGAGATAGGTGCCTCACTGATTAAGCATTGGTAACTGTCAGACCAA
GTTTACTCATATATACTTTAGATTGATTTAAAACTTCATTTTTAATTTAAAAGGATCTAGGTGAAGATCC
TTTTTGATAATCTCATGACCAAAATCCCTTAACGTGAGTTTTCGTTCCACTGAGCGTCAGACCCCGTAGA
AAAGATCAAAGGATCTTCTTGAGATCCTTTTTTTCTGCGCGTAATCTGCTGCTTGCAAACAAAAAAACCA
CCGCTACCAGCGGTGGTTTGTTTGCCGGATCAAGAGCTACCAACTCTTTTTCCGAAGGTAACTGGCTTCA
GCAGAGCGCAGATACCAAATACTGTCCTTCTAGTGTAGCCGTAGTTAGGCCACCACTTCAAGAACTCTGT
AGCACCGCCTACATACCTCGCTCTGCTAATCCTGTTACCAGTGGCTGCTGCCAGTGGCGATAAGTCGTGT
CTTACCGGGTTGGACTCAAGACGATAGTTACCGGATAAGGCGCAGCGGTCGGGCTGAACGGGGGGTTCGT
GCACACAGCCCAGCTTGGAGCGAACGACCTACACCGAACTGAGATACCTACAGCGTGAGCTATGAGAAAG
CGCCACGCTTCCCGAAGGGAGAAAGGCGGACAGGTATCCGGTAAGCGGCAGGGTCGGAACAGGAGAGCGC
ACGAGGGAGCTTCCAGGGGGAAACGCCTGGTATCTTTATAGTCCTGTCGGGTTTCGCCACCTCTGACTTG
AGCGTCGATTTTTGTGATGCTCGTCAGGGGGGCGGAGCCTATGGAAAAACGCCAGCAACGCGGCCTTTTT
ACGGTTCCTGGCCTTTTGCTGGCCTTTTGCTCACATGTTCTTTCCTGCGTTATCCCCTGATTCTGTGGAT
AACCGTATTACCGCCTTTGAGTGAGCTGATACCGCTCGCCGCAGCCGAACGACCGAGCGCAGCGAGTCAG
TGAGCGAGGAAGCGGAAGAGCGCCTGATGCGGTATTTTCTCCTTACGCATCTGTGCGGTATTTCACACCG
CAATGGTGCACTCTCAGTACAATCTGCTCTGATGCCGCATAGTTAAGCCAGTATACACTCCGCTATCGCT
ACGTGACTGGGTCATGGCTGCGCCCCGACACCCGCCAACACCCGCTGACGCGCCCTGACGGGCTTGTCTG
CTCCCGGCATCCGCTTACAGACAAGCTGTGACCGTCTCCGGGAGCTGCATGTGTCAGAGGTTTTCACCGT
CATCACCGAAACGCGCGAGGCAGCTGCGGTAAAGCTCATCAGCGTGGTCGTGAAGCGATTCACAGATGTC
TGCCTGTTCATCCGCGTCCAGCTCGTTGAGTTTCTCCAGAAGCGTTAATGTCTGGCTTCTGATAAAGCGG
GCCATGTTAAGGGCGGTTTTTTCCTGTTTGGTCACTGATGCCTCCGTGTAAGGGGGATTTCTGTTCATGG
GGGTAATGATACCGATGAAACGAGAGAGGATGCTCACGATACGGGTTACTGATGATGAACATGCCCGGTT
ACTGGAACGTTGTGAGGGTAAACAACTGGCGGTATGGATGCGGCGGGACCAGAGAAAAATCACTCAGGGT
CAATGCCAGCGCTTCGTTAATACAGATGTAGGTGTTCCACAGGGTAGCCAGCAGCATCCTGCGATGCAGA
TCCGGAACATAATGGTGCAGGGCGCTGACTTCCGCGTTTCCAGACTTTACGAAACACGGAAACCGAAGAC
CATTCATGTTGTTGCTCAGGTCGCAGACGTTTTGCAGCAGCAGTCGCTTCACGTTCGCTCGCGTATCGGT
GATTCATTCTGCTAACCAGTAAGGCAACCCCGCCAGCCTAGCCGGGTCCTCAACGACAGGAGCACGATCA
TGCGCACCCGTGGCCAGGACCCAACGCTGCCCGAGATGCGCCGCGTGCGGCTGCTGGAGATGGCGGACGC
GATGGATATGTTCTGCCAAGGGTTGGTTTGCGCATTCACAGTTCTCCGCAAGAATTGATTGGCTCCAATT
CTTGGAGTGGTGAATCCGTTAGCGAGGTGCCGCCGGCTTCCATTCAGGTCGAGGTGGCCCGGCTCCATGC
ACCGCGACGCAACGCGGGGAGGCAGACAAGGTATAGGGCGGCGCCTACAATCCATGCCAACCCGTTCCAT
GTGCTCGCCGAGGCGGCATAAATCGCCGTGACGATCAGCGGTCCAATGATCGAAGTTAGGCTGGTAAGAG
CCGCGAGCGATCCTTGAAGCTGTCCCTGATGGTCGTCATCTACCTGCCTGGACAGCATGGCCTGCAACGC
GGGCATCCCGATGCCGCCGGAAGCGAGAAGAATCATAATGGGGAAGGCCATCCAGCCTCGCGTCGCGAAC
GCCAGCAAGACGTAGCCCAGCGCGTCGGCCGCCATGCCGGCGATAATGGCCTGCTTCTCGCCGAAACGTT
TGGTGGCGGGACCAGTGACGAAGGCTTGAGCGAGGGCGTGCAAGATTCCGAATACCGCAAGCGACAGGCC
GATCATCGTCGCGCTCCAGCGAAAGCGGTCCTCGCCGAAAATGACCCAGAGCGCTGCCGGCACCTGTCCT
ACGAGTTGCATGATAAAGAAGACAGTCATAAGTGCGGCGACGATAGTCATGCCCCGCGCCCACCGGAAGG
AGCTGACTGGGTTGAAGGCTCTCAAGGGCATCGGTCGATCGACGCTCTCCCTTATGCGACTCCTGCATTA
GGAAGCAGCCCAGTAGTAGGTTGAGGCCGTTGAGCACCGCCGCCGCAAGGAATGGTGCATGCAAGGAGAT
GGCGCCCAACAGTCCCCCGGCCACGGGGCCTGCCACCATACCCACGCCGAAACAAGCGCTCATGAGCCCG
